>Addgene plasmid #164800 | pU6-sgRNA EF1Alpha-puro-T2A-BFP.ERH1 | addgene full sequence | sequence record 327638 | Addgene NGS Result
GGCTAGAAGGAGAGAGATGGGTGCGAGAGCGTCAGTATTAAGCGGGGGAGAATTAGATCGCGATGGGAAA
AAATTCGGTTAAGGCCAGGGGGAAAGAAAAAATATAAATTAAAACATATAGTATGGGCAAGCAGGGAGCT
AGAACGATTCGCAGTTAATCCTGGCCTGTTAGAAACATCAGAAGGCTGTAGACAAATACTGGGACAGCTA
CAACCATCCCTTCAGACAGGATCAGAAGAACTTAGATCATTATATAATACAGTAGCAACCCTCTATTGTG
TGCATCAAAGGATAGAGATAAAAGACACCAAGGAAGCTTTAGACAAGATAGAGGAAGAGCAAAACAAAAG
TAAGACCACCGCACAGCAAGCGGCCGGCCGCTGATCTTCAGACCTGGAGGAGGAGATATGAGGGACAATT
GGAGAAGTGAATTATATAAATATAAAGTAGTAAAAATTGAACCATTAGGAGTAGCACCCACCAAGGCAAA
GAGAAGAGTGGTGCAGAGAGAAAAAAGAGCAGTGGGAATAGGAGCTTTGTTCCTTGGGTTCTTGGGAGCA
GCAGGAAGCACTATGGGCGCAGCGTCAATGACGCTGACGGTACAGGCCAGACAATTATTGTCTGGTATAG
TGCAGCAGCAGAACAATTTGCTGAGGGCTATTGAGGCGCAACAGCATCTGTTGCAACTCACAGTCTGGGG
CATCAAGCAGCTCCAGGCAAGAATCCTGGCTGTGGAAAGATACCTAAAGGATCAACAGCTCCTGGGGATT
TGGGGTTGCTCTGGAAAACTCATTTGCACCACTGCTGTGCCTTGGAATGCTAGTTGGAGTAATAAATCTC
TGGAACAGATTTGGAATCACACGACCTGGATGGAGTGGGACAGAGAAATTAACAATTACACAAGCTTAAT
ACACTCCTTAATTGAAGAATCGCAAAACCAGCAAGAAAAGAATGAACAAGAATTATTGGAATTAGATAAA
TGGGCAAGTTTGTGGAATTGGTTTAACATAACAAATTGGCTGTGGTATATAAAATTATTCATAATGATAG
TAGGAGGCTTGGTAGGTTTAAGAATAGTTTTTGCTGTACTTTCTATAGTGAATAGAGTTAGGCAGGGATA
TTCACCATTATCGTTTCAGACCCACCTCCCAACCCCGAGGGGACCCGACAGGCCCGAAGGAATAGAAGAA
GAAGGTGGAGAGAGAGACAGAGACAGATCCATTCGATTAGTGAACGGATCGGCACTGCGTGCGCCAATTC
TGCAGACAAATGGCAGTATTCATCCACAATTTTAAAAGAAAAGGGGGGATTGGGGGGTACAGTGCAGGGG
AAAGAATAGTAGACATAATAGCAACAGACATACAAACTAAAGAATTACAAAAACAAATTACAAAAATTCA
AAATTTTCGGGTTTATTACAGGGACAGCAGAGATCCAGTTTGGTTAGTACCGGGCCCGCTCTAGAGATCC
GACGCGCCATCTCTAGGCCCGCGCCGGCCCCCTCGCACGGACTTGTGGGAGAAGCTCGGCTACTCCCCTG
CCCCGGTTAATTTGCATATAATATTTCCTAGTAACTATAGAGGCTTAATGTGCGATAAAAGACAGATAAT
CTGTTCTTTTTAATACTAGCTACATTTTACATGATAGGCTTGGATTTCTATAACTTCGTATAGCATACAT
TATACGAAGTTATAAACAGCACAAAAGGAAACTCACCCTAACTGTAAAGTAATTGTGTGTTTTGAGACTA
TAAGTATCCCTTGGAGAACCACCTTGTTGGCGTGTAACGGCGGCGGTGTGTTTAAGAGCTAAGCTGGAAA
CAGCATAGCAAGTTTAAATAAGGCTAGTCCGTTATCAACTTGAAAAAGTGGCACCGAGTCGGTGCTTTTT
TTCTCGAGTACTAGGATCCATTAGGCGGCCGCGTGGATAACCGTATTACCGCCATGCATGTGCCCGTCAG
TGGGCAGAGCGCACATCGCCCACAGTCCCCGAGAAGTTGGGGGGAGGGGTCGGCAATTGAACCGGTGCCT
AGAGAAGGTGGCGCGGGGTAAACTGGGAAAGTGATGTCGTGTACTGGCTCCGCCTTTTTCCCGAGGGTGG
GGGAGAACCGTATATAAGTGCAGTAGTCGCCGTGAACGTTCTTTTTCGCAACGGGTTTGCCGCCAGAACA
CAGGTAAGTGCCGTGTGTGGTTCCCGCGGGCCTGGCCTCTTTACGGGTTATGGCCCTTGCGTGCCTTGAA
TTACTTCCACCTGGCTGCAGTACGTGATTCTTGATCCCGAGCTTCGGGTTGGAAGTGGGTGGGAGAGTTC
GAGGCCTTGCGCTTAAGGAGCCCCTTCGCCTCGTGCTTGAGTTGAGGCCTGGCCTGGGCGCTGGGGCCGC
CGCGTGCGAATCTGGTGGCACCTTCGCGCCTGTCTCGCTGCTTTCGATAAGTCTCTAGCCATTTAAAATT
TTTGATGACCTGCTGCGACGCTTTTTTTCTGGCAAGATAGTCTTGTAAATGCGGGCCAAGATCTGCACAC
TGGTATTTCGGTTTTTGGGGCCGCGGGCGGCGACGGGGCCCGTGCGTCCCAGCGCACATGTTCGGCGAGG
CGGGGCCTGCGAGCGCGGCCACCGAGAATCGGACGGGGGTAGTCTCAAGCTGGCCGGCCTGCTCTGGTGC
CTGGCCTCGCGCCGCCGTGTATCGCCCCGCCCTGGGCGGCAAGGCTGGCCCGGTCGGCACCAGTTGCGTG
AGCGGAAAGATGGCCGCTTCCCGGCCCTGCTGCAGGGAGCTCAAAATGGAGGACGCGGCGCTCGGGAGAG
CGGGCGGGTGAGTCACCCACACAAAGGAAAAGGGCCTTTCCGTCCTCAGCCGTCGCTTCATGTGACTCCA
CGGAGTACCGGGCGCCGTCCAGGCACCTCGATTAGTTCTCGCGCTTTTGGAGTACGTCGTCTTTAGGTTG
GGGGGAGGGGTTTTATGCGATGGAGTTTCCCCACACTGAGTGGGTGGAGACTGAAGTTAGGCCAGCTTGG
CACTTGATGTAATTCTCCTTGGAATTTGCCCTTTTTGAGTTTGGATCTTGGTTCATTCTCAAGCCTCAGA
CAGTGGTTCAAAGTTTTTTTCTTCCATTTCAGGTGTCGTGAGCTAGCCCACCATGACCGAGTACAAGCCC
ACGGTGCGCCTCGCCACCCGCGACGACGTCCCCCGGGCCGTACGCACCCTCGCCGCCGCGTTCGCCGACT
ACCCCGCCACGCGCCACACCGTCGACCCGGACCGCCACATCGAGCGGGTCACCGAGCTGCAAGAACTCTT
CCTCACGCGCGTCGGGCTCGACATCGGCAAGGTGTGGGTCGCGGACGACGGCGCCGCGGTGGCGGTCTGG
ACCACGCCGGAGAGCGTCGAAGCGGGGGCGGTGTTCGCCGAGATCGGCCCGCGCATGGCCGAGTTGAGCG
GTTCCCGGCTGGCCGCGCAGCAACAGATGGAAGGCCTCCTGGCGCCGCACCGGCCCAAGGAGCCCGCGTG
GTTCCTGGCCACCGTCGGCGTCTCGCCCGACCACCAGGGCAAGGGTCTGGGCAGCGCCGTCGTGCTCCCC
GGAGTGGAGGCGGCCGAGCGCGCCGGGGTGCCCGCCTTCCTGGAGACCTCCGCGCCCCGCAACCTCCCCT
TCTACGAGCGGCTCGGCTTCACCGTCACCGCCGACGTCGAGGTGCCCGAAGGACCGCGCACCTGGTGCAT
GACCCGCAAGCCCGGTGCCGGATCGGGAGAGGGCAGAGGAAGTCTGCTAACATGCGGTGACGTCGAGGAG
AATCCTGGCCCACCGGTCGCCACCAGCGAGCTGATTAAGGAGAACATGCACATGAAGCTGTACATGGAGG
GCACCGTGGACAACCATCACTTCAAGTGCACATCCGAGGGCGAAGGCAAGCCCTACGAGGGCACCCAGAC
CATGAGAATCAAGGTGGTCGAGGGCGGCCCTCTCCCCTTCGCCTTCGACATCCTGGCTACTAGCTTCCTC
TACGGCAGCAAGACCTTCATCAACCACACCCAGGGCATCCCCGACTTCTTCAAGCAGTCCTTCCCTGAGG
GCTTCACATGGGAGAGAGTCACCACATACGAAGACGGGGGCGTGCTGACCGCTACCCAGGACACCAGCCT
CCAGGACGGCTGCCTCATCTACAACGTCAAGATCAGAGGGGTGAACTTCACATCCAACGGCCCTGTGATG
CAGAAGAAAACACTCGGCTGGGAGGCCTTCACCGAGACGCTGTACCCCGCTGACGGCGGCCTGGAAGGCA
GAAACGACATGGCCCTGAAGCTCGTGGGCGGGAGCCATCTGATCGCAAACATCAAGACCACATATAGATC
CAAGAAACCCGCTAAGAACCTCAAGATGCCTGGCGTCTACTATGTGGACTACAGACTGGAAAGAATCAAG
GAGGCCAACAACGAGACCTACGTCGAGCAGCACGAGGTGGCAGTGGCCAGATACTGCGACCTCCCTAGCA
AACTGGGGCACAAGCTTAATTAAGAATTCGTCGAGGGACCTAATAACTTCGTATAGCATACATTATACGA
AGTTATACATGTTTAAGGGTTCCGGTTCCACTAGGTACAATTCGATATCAAGCTTATCGATAATCAACCT
CTGGATTACAAAATTTGTGAAAGATTGACTGGTATTCTTAACTATGTTGCTCCTTTTACGCTATGTGGAT
ACGCTGCTTTAATGCCTTTGTATCATGCTATTGCTTCCCGTATGGCTTTCATTTTCTCCTCCTTGTATAA
ATCCTGGTTGCTGTCTCTTTATGAGGAGTTGTGGCCCGTTGTCAGGCAACGTGGCGTGGTGTGCACTGTG
TTTGCTGACGCAACCCCCACTGGTTGGGGCATTGCCACCACCTGTCAGCTCCTTTCCGGGACTTTCGCTT
TCCCCCTCCCTATTGCCACGGCGGAACTCATCGCCGCCTGCCTTGCCCGCTGCTGGACAGGGGCTCGGCT
GTTGGGCACTGACAATTCCGTGGTGTTGTCGGGGAAATCATCGTCCTTTCCTTGGCTGCTCGCCTGTGTT
GCCACCTGGATTCTGCGCGGGACGTCCTTCTGCTACGTCCCTTCGGCCCTCAATCCAGCGGACCTTCCTT
CCCGCGGCCTGCTGCCGGCTCTGCGGCCTCTTCCGCGTCTTCGCCTTCGCCCTCAGACGAGTCGGATCTC
CCTTTGGGCCGCCTCCCCGCATCGATACCGTCGACCTCGATCGAGACCTAGAAAAACATGGAGCAATCAC
AAGTAGCAATACAGCAGCTACCAATGCTGATTGTGCCTGGCTAGAAGCACAAGAGGAGGAGGAGGTGGGT
TTTCCAGTCACACCTCAGGTACCTTTAAGACCAATGACTTACAAGGCAGCTGTAGATCTTAGCCACTTTT
TAAAAGAAAAGGGGGGACTGGAAGGGCTAATTCACTCCCAACGAAGACAAGATATCCTTGATCTGTGGAT
CTACCACACACAAGGCTACTTCCCTGATTGGCAGAACTACACACCAGGGCCAGGGATCAGATATCCACTG
ACCTTTGGATGGTGCTACAAGCTAGTACCAGTTGAGCAAGAGAAGGTAGAAGAAGCCAATGAAGGAGAGA
ACACCCGCTTGTTACACCCTGTGAGCCTGCATGGGATGGATGACCCGGAGAGAGAAGTATTAGAGTGGAG
GTTTGACAGCCGCCTAGCATTTCATCACATGGCCCGAGAGCTGCATCCGGACTGTACTGGGTCTCTCTGG
TTAGACCAGATCTGAGCCTGGGAGCTCTCTGGCTAACTAGGGAACCCACTGCTTAAGCCTCAATAAAGCT
TGCCTTGAGTGCTTCAAGTAGTGTGTGCCCGTCTGTTGTGTGACTCTGGTAACTAGAGATCCCTCAGACC
CTTTTAGTCAGTGTGGAAAATCTCTAGCAGCATGTGAGCAAAAGGCCAGCAAAAGGCCAGGAACCGTAAA
AAGGCCGCGTTGCTGGCGTTTTTCCATAGGCTCCGCCCCCCTGACGAGCATCACAAAAATCGACGCTCAA
GTCAGAGGTGGCGAAACCCGACAGGACTATAAAGATACCAGGCGTTTCCCCCTGGAAGCTCCCTCGTGCG
CTCTCCTGTTCCGACCCTGCCGCTTACCGGATACCTGTCCGCCTTTCTCCCTTCGGGAAGCGTGGCGCTT
TCTCATAGCTCACGCTGTAGGTATCTCAGTTCGGTGTAGGTCGTTCGCTCCAAGCTGGGCTGTGTGCACG
AACCCCCCGTTCAGCCCGACCGCTGCGCCTTATCCGGTAACTATCGTCTTGAGTCCAACCCGGTAAGACA
CGACTTATCGCCACTGGCAGCAGCCACTGGTAACAGGATTAGCAGAGCGAGGTATGTAGGCGGTGCTACA
GAGTTCTTGAAGTGGTGGCCTAACTACGGCTACACTAGAAGAACAGTATTTGGTATCTGCGCTCTGCTGA
AGCCAGTTACCTTCGGAAAAAGAGTTGGTAGCTCTTGATCCGGCAAACAAACCACCGCTGGTAGCGGTGG
TTTTTTTGTTTGCAAGCAGCAGATTACGCGCAGAAAAAAAGGATCTCAAGAAGATCCTTTGATCTTTTCT
ACGGGGTCTGACGCTCAGTGGAACGAAAACTCACGTTAAGGGATTTTGGTCATGAGATTATCAAAAAGGA
TCTTCACCTAGATCCTTTTAAATTAAAAATGAAGTTTTAAATCAATCTAAAGTATATATGAGTAAACTTG
GTCTGACAGTTACCAATGCTTAATCAGTGAGGCACCTATCTCAGCGATCTGTCTATTTCGTTCATCCATA
GTTGCCTGACTCCCCGTCGTGTAGATAACTACGATACGGGAGGGCTTACCATCTGGCCCCAGTGCTGCAA
TGATACCGCGAGACCCACGCTCACCGGCTCCAGATTTATCAGCAATAAACCAGCCAGCCGGAAGGGCCGA
GCGCAGAAGTGGTCCTGCAACTTTATCCGCCTCCATCCAGTCTATTAATTGTTGCCGGGAAGCTAGAGTA
AGTAGTTCGCCAGTTAATAGTTTGCGCAACGTTGTTGCCATTGCTACAGGCATCGTGGTGTCACGCTCGT
CGTTTGGTATGGCTTCATTCAGCTCCGGTTCCCAACGATCAAGGCGAGTTACATGATCCCCCATGTTGTG
CAAAAAAGCGGTTAGCTCCTTCGGTCCTCCGATCGTTGTCAGAAGTAAGTTGGCCGCAGTGTTATCACTC
ATGGTTATGGCAGCACTGCATAATTCTCTTACTGTCATGCCATCCGTAAGATGCTTTTCTGTGACTGGTG
AGTACTCAACCAAGTCATTCTGAGAATAGTGTATGCGGCGACCGAGTTGCTCTTGCCCGGCGTCAATACG
GGATAATACCGCGCCACATAGCAGAACTTTAAAAGTGCTCATCATTGGAAAACGTTCTTCGGGGCGAAAA
CTCTCAAGGATCTTACCGCTGTTGAGATCCAGTTCGATGTAACCCACTCGTGCACCCAACTGATCTTCAG
CATCTTTTACTTTCACCAGCGTTTCTGGGTGAGCAAAAACAGGAAGGCAAAATGCCGCAAAAAAGGGAAT
AAGGGCGACACGGAAATGTTGAATACTCATACTCTTCCTTTTTCAATATTATTGAAGCATTTATCAGGGT
TATTGTCTCATGAGCGGATACATATTTGAATGTATTTAGAAAAATAAACAAATAGGGGTTCCGCGCACAT
TTCCCCGAAAAGTGCCACCTGACGTCGACGGATCGGGAGATCTCCCGATCCCCTATGGTGCACTCTCAGT
ACAATCTGCTCTGATGCCGCATAGTTAAGCCAGTATCTGCTCCCTGCTTGTGTGTTGGAGGTCGCTGAGT
AGTGCGCGAGCAAAATTTAAGCTACAACAAGGCAAGGCTTGACCGACAATTGCATGAAGAATCTGCTTAG
GGTTAGGCGTTTTGCGCTGCTTCGCGATGTACGGGCCAGATATACGCGTTGACATTGATTATTGACTAGT
TATTAATAGTAATCAATTACGGGGTCATTAGTTCATAGCCCATATATGGAGTTCCGCGTTACATAACTTA
CGGTAAATGGCCCGCCTGGCTGACCGCCCAACGACCCCCGCCCATTGACGTCAATAATGACGTATGTTCC
CATAGTAACGCCAATAGGGACTTTCCATTGACGTCAATGGGTGGAGTATTTACGGTAAACTGCCCACTTG
GCAGTACATCAAGTGTATCATATGCCAAGTACGCCCCCTATTGACGTCAATGACGGTAAATGGCCCGCCT
GGCATTATGCCCAGTACATGACCTTATGGGACTTTCCTACTTGGCAGTACATCTACGTATTAGTCATCGC
TATTACCATGGTGATGCGGTTTTGGCAGTACATCAATGGGCGTGGATAGCGGTTTGACTCACGGGGATTT
CCAAGTCTCCACCCCATTGACGTCAATGGGAGTTTGTTTTGGCACCAAAATCAACGGGACTTTCCAAAAT
GTCGTAACAACTCCGCCCCATTGACGCAAATGGGCGGTAGGCGTGTACGGTGGGAGGTCTATATAAGCAG
CGCGTTTTGCCTGTACTGGGTCTCTCTGGTTAGACCAGATCTGAGCCTGGGAGCTCTCTGGCTAACTAGG
GAACCCACTGCTTAAGCCTCAATAAAGCTTGCCTTGAGTGCTTCAAGTAGTGTGTGCCCGTCTGTTGTGT
GACTCTGGTAACTAGAGATCCCTCAGACCCTTTTAGTCAGTGTGGAAAATCTCTAGCAGTGGCGCCCGAA
CAGGGACTTGAAAGCGAAAGGGAAACCAGAGGAGCTCTCTCGACGCAGGACTCGGCTTGCTGAAGCGCGC
ACGGCAAGAGGCGAGGGGCGGCGACTGGTGAGTACGCCAAAAATTTTGACTAGCGGA
Features (pLannotate 1.2.2; 23 found; start..end, strand, type, name):
     17..355     +  CDS            HIV-1 gag (fragment): gag protein from human immunodeficiency virus 1; gag
    530..763     +  misc_feature   RRE: The Rev response element (RRE) of HIV-1 allows for Rev-dependent mRNA export from the nucleus to the cytoplasm.
   1140..1240    +  CDS            Rev (fragment): human immunodeficiency virus 1 (HIV-1) Rev protein; rev; enhances nuclear export of unspliced and incompletely spliced viral mRNAs
   1290..1407    +  misc_feature   cPPT/CTS: central polypurine tract and central termination sequence of HIV-1
   1660..1693    +  protein_bind   loxP: Cre-mediated recombination occurs in the 8-bp core sequence (GCATACAT). Cre recombinase
   1818..1885    +  misc_RNA       tracrRNA (fragment): trans-activating CRISPR RNA for the Streptococcus pyogenes CRISPR/Cas9 system
   1950..3121    +  promoter       EF-1α promoter: strong constitutive promoter for human elongation factor EF-1α
   3133..3729    +  CDS            PuroR: puromycin N-acetyltransferase; pac from Streptomyces alboniger; confers resistance to puromycin
   3805..4503    +  CDS            TagBFP: monomeric blue fluorescent protein mammalian codon-optimized
   4523..4556    +  protein_bind   loxP: Cre-mediated recombination occurs in the 8-bp core sequence (GCATACAT). Cre recombinase
   4589..4612    +  misc_feature   MCS (fragment): pBluescript multiple cloning site
   4612..5200    +  misc_feature   WPRE: woodchuck hepatitis virus posttranscriptional regulatory element
   5201..5220    +  misc_feature   MCS (fragment): pBluescript multiple cloning site
   5222..5722    +  CDS            nef (fragment): NEF_HV1LA - Experimental evidence at protein level: Swiss-Prot protein existence level 1. Extracellular Nef protein targets CD4(+) T-lymphocytes for apoptosis by interacting with CXCR4 surface receptors. From Human immunodeficiency virus type 1 group M subtype B (isolate Lai) (HIV-1).
   5729..5909    +  LTR            5' LTR (truncated): truncated 5' long terminal repeat (LTR) from HIV-1
   5971..6559    -  rep_origin     ori: high-copy-number ColE1/pMB1/pBR322/pUC origin of replication
   6730..7590    -  CDS            AmpR: β-lactamase; bla; confers resistance to ampicillin, carbenicillin, and related antibiotics
   7591..7695    -  promoter       AmpR promoter: bla
   7754..7806    -  misc_feature   bom (fragment): basis of mobility region from pBR322
   7961..8340    +  enhancer       CMV enhancer: human cytomegalovirus immediate early enhancer
   8341..8540    +  promoter       CMV promoter: human cytomegalovirus (CMV) immediate early promoter
   8558..8738    +  LTR            5' LTR (truncated): truncated 5' long terminal repeat (LTR) from HIV-1
   8785..33      +  misc_feature   HIV-1 Ψ (across the origin): packaging signal of human immunodeficiency virus type 1
