[The description below was written by a language model from this plasmid's Addgene catalogue record and pLannotate feature annotations shown in this document.]
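Description:
pU6-sgRNA EF1Alpha-puro-T2A-BFP.ERH1 is a lentiviral CRISPR interference guide-expression plasmid (8,877 nt in the sequenced record) built on the pU6-sgRNA EF1Alpha-puro-T2A-BFP backbone. It carries a single guide RNA, ERH gRNA1, cloned between the retained BstXI and BlpI sites downstream of a U6 promoter. The automated feature table does not annotate the U6 promoter or the spacer itself, but it does detect a fragment of the Streptococcus pyogenes tracrRNA-derived scaffold at the expected position. No Cas9 or dCas9 is encoded, so the knockdown depends on target cells that supply a CRISPRi effector separately.

Downstream of the guide cassette, an EF-1α promoter drives puromycin N-acetyltransferase and TagBFP. According to the catalogue, these are joined by a T2A peptide, so a single transcript gives both drug selection and blue fluorescence for tracking transduced cells. Two loxP sites flank the region running from the sgRNA scaffold through TagBFP; the record does not state their intended use. A WPRE follows to enhance transcript expression.

The viral framework comprises a CMV enhancer/promoter upstream of a truncated HIV-1 LTR, which drives genomic RNA production in packaging cells. It also includes the Ψ packaging signal with a partial gag sequence, the RRE for Rev-dependent export, the cPPT/CTS and a second truncated LTR downstream. In bacteria the plasmid is maintained through a ColE1/pUC-type origin and ampicillin resistance. The catalogue lists it as low copy and grown in a recombination-deficient strain, as is usual for repeat-containing lentiviral vectors. It was made to knock down ERH in a study of how that protein assists the processing of suboptimal microRNA hairpins within clusters.
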