Addgene plasmid #164800: pU6-sgRNA EF1Alpha-puro-T2A-BFP.ERH1
Purpose: For CRISPRi knockdown of ERH by lentiviral delivery of ERH gRNA1
Depositing lab: David Bartel. Depositing organization: Whitehead Institute for Biomedical Research. Publication: MicroRNA Clustering Assists Processing of Suboptimal MicroRNA Hairpins through the Action of the ERH Protein. Fang W, Bartel DP. Mol Cell. 2020 Apr 16;78(2):289-302.e6. doi: 10.1016/j.molcel.2020.01.026. PubMed 32302541.
Backbone
  Vector backbone: pU6-sgRNA EF1Alpha-puro-T2A-BFP
  Backbone manufacturer: Jonathan Weissman (Addgene plasmid # 60955)
  Vector type: Mammalian Expression, Lentiviral, CRISPR
  Selectable markers: Puromycin
Growth in bacteria
  Bacterial resistance: Ampicillin, 100 μg/mL
  Growth temperature: 30°C
  Growth strain: NEB Stable
  Copy number: Low Copy
Gene/Insert 1
  Gene/Insert name: ERH CRISPRi gRNA1
  Promoter: U6
  Cloning method: Restriction Enzyme; 5′ cloning site BstXI (not destroyed); 3′ cloning site BlpI (not destroyed)
  Sequencing primers: 5′ CGACTCGGTGCCACTTTTTC
Gene/Insert 2
  Gene/Insert name: puro-T2A-BFP
  Promoter: EF1Alpha
  Cloning method: Unknown
  Sequencing primers: 5′ EF1Alpha sequencing primer
Terms and licenses: Academic/Nonprofit Terms; Industry Terms: Not Available to Industry
How to cite: pU6-sgRNA EF1Alpha-puro-T2A-BFP.ERH1 was a gift from David Bartel (Addgene plasmid # 164800 ; http://n2t.net/addgene:164800 ; RRID:Addgene_164800)
