>Addgene plasmid #164800 | pU6-sgRNA EF1Alpha-puro-T2A-BFP.ERH1 | depositor partial sequence | sequence record 320051 | CGACTCGGTGCCACTTTTTC
GCTTAGCTCTTAAACACACCGCCGCCGTTACACGCCAACAAGGTGGTTCTCCAAGGGATACTTATAGTCT
CAAAACACACAATTACTTTACAGTTAGGGTGAGTTTCCTTTTGTGCTGTTTATAACTTCGTATAATGTAT
GCTATACGAAGTTATAGAAATCCAAGCCTATCATGTAAAATGTAGCTAGTATTAAAAAGAACAGATTATC
TGTCTTTTATCGCACATTAAGCCTCTATAGTTACTAGGAAATATTATATGCAAATTAACCGGGGCAGGGG
AGTAGCCGAGCTTCTCCCACAAGTCCGTGCGAGGGGGCCGGCGCGGGCCTAGAGATGGCGCGTCGGATCT
CTAGAGCGGGCCCGGTACTAACCAAACTGGATCTCTGCTGTCCCTGTAATAAACCCGAAAATTTTGAATT
TTTGTAATTTGTTTTTGTAATTCTTTAGTTTGTATGTCTGTTGCTATTATGTCTACTATTCTTTCCCCTG
CACTGTACCCCCCAATCCCCCCTTTTCTTTTAAAATTGTGGATGAATACTGCCATTTGTCTGCAGAATTG
GCGCACGCAGTGCCGATCCGTTCACTAATCGAATGGATCTGTCTCTGTCTCTCTCTCCACCTTCTTCTTC
TATTCCTTCGGGCCTGTCGGGTCCCCTCGGGGTTGGGAGGTGGGTCTGAAACGATAATGGTGAATATCCC
TGCCTAACTCTATTCACTATAGAAAGTACAGCAAAAACTATTCTTAAACCTACCAAGCCTCCTACTATCA
TTATGAATAATTTTATATACCACAGCCAATTTGTTATGTTAAACCAATTCCACAAACTTGCCCATTTATC
TAATTCCAATAA
